>Addgene plasmid #107711 | pAAV-CaMKII-soCoChR-GFP | addgene full sequence | sequence record 209342 | Addgene NGS Result
GGCCTCTTCGCTATTACGCCAGCTGCGCGCTCGCTCGCTCACTGAGGCCGCCCGGGCAAAGCCCGGGCGT
CGGGCGACCTTTGGTCGCCCGGCCTCAGTGAGCGAGCGAGCGCGCAGAGAGGGAGTGGCCAACTCCATCA
CTAGGGGTTCCTTGTAGTTAATGATTAACCCGCCATGCTACTTATCTACGTAGCCATGCTCTAGGAAGAT
CGTAGGTTAATTAACATTATGGCCTTAGGTCACTTCATCTCCATGGGGTTCTTCTTCTGATTTTCTAGAA
AATGAGATGGGGGTGCAGAGAGCTTCCTCAGTGACCTGCCCAGGGTCACATCAGAAATGTCAGAGCTAGA
ACTTGAACTCAGATTACTAATCTTAAATTCCATGCCTTGGGGGCATGCAAGTACGATATACAGAAGGAGT
GAACTCATTAGGGCAGATGACCAATGAGTTTAGGAAAGAAGAGTCCAGGGCAGGGTACATCTACACCACC
CGCCCAGCCCTGGGTGAGTCCAGCCACGTTCACCTCATTATAGTTGCCTCTCTCCAGTCCTACCTTGACG
GGAAGCACAAGCAGAAACTGGGACAGGAGCCCCAGGAGACCAAATCTTCATGGTCCCTCTGGGAGGATGG
GTGGGGAGAGCTGTGGCAGAGGCCTCAGGAGGGGCCCTGCTGCTCAGTGGTGACAGATAGGGGTGAGAAA
GCAGACAGAGTCATTCCGTCAGCATTCTGGGTCTGTTTGGTACTTCTTCTCACGCTAAGGTGGCGGTGTG
ATATGCACAATGGCTAAAAAGCAGGGAGAGCTGGAAAGAAACAAGGACAGAGACAGAGGCCAAGTCAACC
AGACCAATTCCCAGAGGAAGCAAAGAAACCATTACAGAGACTACAAGGGGGAAGGGAAGGAGAGATGAAT
TAGCTTCCCCTGTAAACCTTAGAACCCAGCTGTTGCCAGGGCAACGGGGCAATACCTGTCTCTTCAGAGG
AGATGAAGTTGCCAGGGTAACTACATCCTGTCTTTCTCAAGGACCATCCCAGAATGTGGCACCCACTAGC
CGTTACCATAGCAACTGCCTCTTTGCCCCACTTAATCCCATCCCGTCTGTTAAAAGGGCCCTATAGTTGG
AGGTGGGGGAGGTAGGAAGAGCGATGATCACTTGTGGACTAAGTTTGTTCGCATCCCCTTCTCCAACCCC
CTCAGTACATCACCCTGGGGGAACAGGGTCCACTTGCTCCTGGGCCCACACAGTCCTGCAGTATTGTGTA
TATAAGGCCAGGGCAAAGAGGAGCAGGTTTTAAAGTGAAAGGCAGGCAGGTGTTGGGGAGGCAGTTACCG
GGGCAACGGGAACAGGGCGTTTCGGAGGTGGTTGCCATGGGGACCTGGATGCTGACGAAGGCTCGCGAGG
CTGTGAGCAGCCACAGTGCCCTGCTCAGAAGCCCCAAGCTCGTCAGTCAAGCCGGTTCTCCGTTTGCACT
CAGGAGCACGGGCAGGCGAGTGGCCCCTAGTTCTGGGGGCAGCGGGGGATCCGCCACCATGCTGGGGAAC
GGCAGCGCCATTGTGCCTATCGACCAGTGCTTTTGCCTGGCTTGGACCGACAGCCTGGGAAGCGATACAG
AGCAGCTGGTGGCCAACATCCTCCAGTGGTTCGCCTTCGGCTTCAGCATCCTGATCCTGATGTTCTACGC
CTACCAGACTTGGAGAGCCACTTGCGGTTGGGAGGAGGTCTACGTCTGTTGCGTCGAGCTGACCAAGGTC
ATCATCGAGTTCTTCCACGAGTTCGACGACCCCAGCATGCTGTACCTGGCTAACGGACACCGAGTCCAGT
GGCTGAGATACGCAGAGTGGCTGCTGACTTGTCCCGTCATCCTGATCCACCTGAGCAACCTGACCGGCCT
GAAGGACGACTACAGCAAGCGGACCATGAGGCTGCTGGTGTCAGACGTGGGAACCATCGTGTGGGGAGCT
ACAAGCGCCATGAGCACAGGCTACGTCAAGGTCATCTTCTTCGTGCTGGGTTGCATCTACGGCGCCAACA
CCTTCTTCCACGCCGCCAAGGTGTATATCGAGAGCTACCACGTGGTGCCAAAGGGCAGACCTAGAACCGT
CGTGCGGATCATGGCTTGGCTGTTCTTCCTGTCTTGGGGCATGTTCCCCGTGCTGTTCGTCGTGGGACCA
GAAGGATTCGACGCCATCAGCGTGTACGGCTCTACCATTGGCCACACCATCATCGACCTCATGAGCAAGA
ATTGTTGGGGCCTGCTGGGACACTATCTGAGAGTGCTGATCCACCAGCACATCATCATCTACGGCGACAT
CCGGAAGAAGACCAAGATCAACGTGGCCGGCGAGGAGATGGAAGTGGAGACCATGGTGGACCAGGAGGAC
GAGGAGACAGTGGGAGGTTCAGGTGGAACCGGTGGAAGTGGAGGTACCATGCCCGCCGAACTGCTGCTGC
TGCTGATTGTCGCTTTTGCTAACCCTTCTTGCCAGGTGCTGTCTTCTCTGAGGATGGCCGCTATTCTGGA
CGATCAGACCGTGTGCGGAAGAGGAGAGAGGCTGGCACTGGCACTGGCTAGGGAGCAGATCAATGGCATC
ATTGAAGTGCCTGCAAAGGCCCGGGTCGAGGTGGACATTTTCGAACTGCAGAGAGATAGCCAGTACGAGA
CCACAGACACCATGTGCCAGATCCTGCCAAAAGGAGTGGTCTCCGTCCTGGGACCAAGCTCCTCTCCTGC
TTCTGCAAGTACCGTGTCTCACATTTGTGGCGAGAAGGAAATCCCCCATATCAAGGTCGGGCCAGAGGAA
ACACCCAGGCTGCAGTACCTGCGCTTCGCCTCAGTGAGCCTGTATCCATCAAACGAGGATGTGTCACTGG
CAGTCAGCGGAGCTAGCGGAGGTACTGTGAGCAAGGGCGAGGAGCTGTTCACCGGGGTGGTGCCCATCCT
GGTCGAGCTGGACGGCGACGTAAACGGCCACAAGTTCAGCGTGTCCGGCGAGGGCGAGGGCGATGCCACC
TACGGCAAGCTGACCCTGAAGTTCATTTGCACCACCGGCAAGCTGCCCGTGCCCTGGCCCACCCTCGTGA
CCACCCTGACCTACGGCGTGCAGTGCTTCAGCCGCTACCCCGACCACATGAAGCAGCACGACTTCTTCAA
GTCCGCCATGCCCGAAGGCTACGTCCAGGAGCGCACCATCTTCTTCAAGGACGACGGCAACTACAAGACC
CGCGCCGAGGTGAAGTTCGAGGGCGACACCCTGGTGAACCGCATCGAGCTGAAGGGCATCGACTTCAAGG
AGGACGGCAACATCCTGGGGCACAAGCTGGAGTACAACTACAACAGCCACAACGTCTATATCATGGCCGA
CAAGCAGAAGAACGGCATCAAGGTGAACTTCAAGATCCGCCACAACATCGAGGACGGCAGCGTGCAGCTC
GCCGACCACTACCAGCAGAACACCCCCATCGGCGACGGCCCCGTGCTGCTGCCCGACAACCACTACCTGA
GCACCCAGTCCGCCCTGAGCAAAGACCCCAACGAGAAGCGCGATCACATGGTCCTGCTGGAGTTCGTGAC
CGCCGCCGGGATCACTCTCGGCATGGACGAGCTGTACAAGTAAGAATTCGATATCAAGCTTATCGATAAT
CAACCTCTGGATTACAAAATTTGTGAAAGATTGACTGGTATTCTTAACTATGTTGCTCCTTTTACGCTAT
GTGGATACGCTGCTTTAATGCCTTTGTATCATGCTATTGCTTCCCGTATGGCTTTCATTTTCTCCTCCTT
GTATAAATCCTGGTTGCTGTCTCTTTATGAGGAGTTGTGGCCCGTTGTCAGGCAACGTGGCGTGGTGTGC
ACTGTGTTTGCTGACGCAACCCCCACTGGTTGGGGCATTGCCACCACCTGTCAGCTCCTTTCCGGGACTT
TCGCTTTCCCCCTCCCTATTGCCACGGCGGAACTCATCGCCGCCTGCCTTGCCCGCTGCTGGACAGGGGC
TCGGCTGTTGGGCACTGACAATTCCGTGGTGTTGTCGGGGAAATCATCGTCCTTTCCTTGGCTGCTCGCC
TGTGTTGCCACCTGGATTCTGCGCGGGACGTCCTTCTGCTACGTCCCTTCGGCCCTCAATCCAGCGGACC
TTCCTTCCCGCGGCCTGCTGCCGGCTCTGCGGCCTCTTCCGCGTCTTCGCCTTCGCCCTCAGACGAGTCG
GATCTCCCTTTGGGCCGCCTCCCCGCATCGATACCGTCGACCCGGGCGGCCGCTTCGAGCAGACATGATA
AGATACATTGATGAGTTTGGACAAACCACAACTAGAATGCAGTGAAAAAAATGCTTTATTTGTGAAATTT
GTGATGCTATTGCTTTATTTGTAACCATTATAAGCTGCAATAAACAAGTTAACAACAACAATTGCATTCA
TTTTATGTTTCAGGTTCAGGGGGAGATGTGGGAGGTTTTTTAAAGCAAGTAAAACCTCTACAAATGTGGT
AAAATCGATAAGGATCTTCCTAGAGCATGGCTACGTAGATAAGTAGCATGGCGGGTTAATCATTAACTAC
AAGGAACCCCTAGTGATGGAGTTGGCCACTCCCTCTCTGCGCGCTCGCTCGCTCACTGAGGCCGGGCGAC
CAAAGGTCGCCCGACGCCCGGGCTTTGCCCGGGCGGCCTCAGTGAGCGAGCGAGCGCGCAGCTGCATTAA
TGAATCGGCCAACGCGCGGGGAGAGGCGGTTTGCGTATTGGGCGCTCTTCCGCTTCCTCGCTCACTGACT
CGCTGCGCTCGGTCGTTCGGCTGCGGCGAGCGGTATCAGCTCACTCAAAGGCGGTAATACGGTTATCCAC
AGAATCAGGGGATAACGCAGGAAAGAACATGTGAGCAAAAGGCCAGCAAAAGGCCAGGAACCGTAAAAAG
GCCGCGTTGCTGGCGTTTTTCCATAGGCTCCGCCCCCCTGACGAGCATCACAAAAATCGACGCTCAAGTC
AGAGGTGGCGAAACCCGACAGGACTATAAAGATACCAGGCGTTTCCCCCTGGAAGCTCCCTCGTGCGCTC
TCCTGTTCCGACCCTGCCGCTTACCGGATACCTGTCCGCCTTTCTCCCTTCGGGAAGCGTGGCGCTTTCT
CATAGCTCACGCTGTAGGTATCTCAGTTCGGTGTAGGTCGTTCGCTCCAAGCTGGGCTGTGTGCACGAAC
CCCCCGTTCAGCCCGACCGCTGCGCCTTATCCGGTAACTATCGTCTTGAGTCCAACCCGGTAAGACACGA
CTTATCGCCACTGGCAGCAGCCACTGGTAACAGGATTAGCAGAGCGAGGTATGTAGGCGGTGCTACAGAG
TTCTTGAAGTGGTGGCCTAACTACGGCTACACTAGAAGAACAGTATTTGGTATCTGCGCTCTGCTGAAGC
CAGTTACCTTCGGAAAAAGAGTTGGTAGCTCTTGATCCGGCAAACAAACCACCGCTGGTAGCGGTGGTTT
TTTTGTTTGCAAGCAGCAGATTACGCGCAGAAAAAAAGGATCTCAAGAAGATCCTTTGATCTTTTCTACG
GGGTCTGACGCTCAGTGGAACGAAAACTCACGTTAAGGGATTTTGGTCATGAGATTATCAAAAAGGATCT
TCACCTAGATCCTTTTAAATTAAAAATGAAGTTTTAAATCAATCTAAAGTATATATGAGTAAACTTGGTC
TGACAGTTACCAATGCTTAATCAGTGAGGCACCTATCTCAGCGATCTGTCTATTTCGTTCATCCATAGTT
GCCTGACTCCCCGTCGTGTAGATAACTACGATACGGGAGGGCTTACCATCTGGCCCCAGTGCTGCAATGA
TACCGCGAGACCCACGCTCACCGGCTCCAGATTTATCAGCAATAAACCAGCCAGCCGGAAGGGCCGAGCG
CAGAAGTGGTCCTGCAACTTTATCCGCCTCCATCCAGTCTATTAATTGTTGCCGGGAAGCTAGAGTAAGT
AGTTCGCCAGTTAATAGTTTGCGCAACGTTGTTGCCATTGCTACAGGCATCGTGGTGTCACGCTCGTCGT
TTGGTATGGCTTCATTCAGCTCCGGTTCCCAACGATCAAGGCGAGTTACATGATCCCCCATGTTGTGCAA
AAAAGCGGTTAGCTCCTTCGGTCCTCCGATCGTTGTCAGAAGTAAGTTGGCCGCAGTGTTATCACTCATG
GTTATGGCAGCACTGCATAATTCTCTTACTGTCATGCCATCCGTAAGATGCTTTTCTGTGACTGGTGAGT
ACTCAACCAAGTCATTCTGAGAATAGTGTATGCGGCGACCGAGTTGCTCTTGCCCGGCGTCAATACGGGA
TAATACCGCGCCACATAGCAGAACTTTAAAAGTGCTCATCATTGGAAAACGTTCTTCGGGGCGAAAACTC
TCAAGGATCTTACCGCTGTTGAGATCCAGTTCGATGTAACCCACTCGTGCACCCAACTGATCTTCAGCAT
CTTTTACTTTCACCAGCGTTTCTGGGTGAGCAAAAACAGGAAGGCAAAATGCCGCAAAAAAGGGAATAAG
GGCGACACGGAAATGTTGAATACTCATACTCTTCCTTTTTCAATATTATTGAAGCATTTATCAGGGTTAT
TGTCTCATGAGCGGATACATATTTGAATGTATTTAGAAAAATAAACAAATAGGGGTTCCGCGCACATTTC
CCCGAAAAGTGCCACCTAAATTGTAAGCGTTAATATTTTGTTAAAATTCGCGTTAAATTTTTGTTAAATC
AGCTCATTTTTTAACCAATAGGCCGAAATCGGCAAAATCCCTTATAAATCAAAAGAATAGACCGAGATAG
GGT
[37 nt withheld, positions 6794-6830]
AAAGAACGTGGACTCCAACGTCAAAGG
[49 nt withheld, positions 6858-6906]
T
[91 nt withheld, positions 6908-6998]
G
[124 nt withheld, positions 7000-7123]
CCCATTCGCCATTCAGGCTGCGCAACTGTTGGGAAGGGCGATCGGTGCG
Features (pLannotate 1.2.2; 16 found; start..end, strand, type, name):
     20..152     -  repeat_region  AAV2 ITR (fragment): inverted terminal repeat of adeno-associated virus serotype 2 inverted
    225..1513    +  promoter       CaMKII promoter: promoter for the mouse calcium/calmodulin-dependent kinase II α subunit
   1529..2392    +  CDS            CoChR: high-photocurrent channelrhodopsin from Chloromonas oogama (Shemesh et al., 2017)
   2429..2878    +  CDS            KA2: first 150 residues of the mouse kainate receptor subunit 2 mediates targeting to the neuronal soma (Shemesh et al., 2017)
   2897..3613    +  CDS            EGFP: the original enhanced GFP (Yang et al., 1996) mammalian codon-optimized
   3614..3638    +  misc_feature   MCS (fragment): pBluescript multiple cloning site
   3638..4226    +  misc_feature   WPRE: woodchuck hepatitis virus posttranscriptional regulatory element
   4269..4390    -  polyA_signal   SV40 poly(A) signal: SV40 polyadenylation signal
   4413..4481    -  CDS            large T antigen (fragment): large T antigen from SV40 (simian virus 40)
   4552..4685    +  repeat_region  AAV2 ITR: inverted terminal repeat of adeno-associated virus serotype 2 inverted
   4679..4735    -  CDS            lacI (fragment): lac repressor; lacI; The lac repressor binds to the lac operator to inhibit transcription in E. coli. This inhibition can be relieved by adding lactose or isopropyl-β-D-thiogalactopyranoside (IPTG).
   4918..5506    -  rep_origin     ori: high-copy-number ColE1/pMB1/pBR322/pUC origin of replication
   5677..6537    -  CDS            AmpR: β-lactamase; bla; confers resistance to ampicillin, carbenicillin, and related antibiotics
   6538..6642    -  promoter       AmpR promoter: bla
   6695..7123    -  rep_origin     f1 ori (sequence partly withheld): f1 bacteriophage origin of replication; arrow indicates direction of (+) strand synthesis
   7128..25      -  CDS            lacZα (fragment) (across the origin): LacZα fragment of β-galactosidase; lacZ fragment
