[The description below was written by a language model from this plasmid's Addgene catalogue record and pLannotate feature annotations shown in this document.]
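Description:
pAAV-CaMKII-soCoChR-GFP is an AAV transfer plasmid for mammalian (neuronal) expression of a soma-targeted channelrhodopsin. The 7.2 kb construct is built on a pAAV backbone in which two AAV2 inverted terminal repeats flank the expression cassette; the ITRs are the cis elements needed for replication and packaging of the intervening DNA into recombinant AAV particles when helper functions are supplied in trans. In bacteria the plasmid is maintained by a high-copy ColE1/pUC-type origin and selected with ampicillin through the β-lactamase gene. An f1 phage origin is also present, and short lacZα, lacI and SV40 large T antigen fragments appear to be non-functional backbone remnants. The recorded growth strain is a recombination-deficient type commonly chosen to keep ITR repeats stable.

Between the ITRs, the mouse CaMKIIα promoter, generally used to favour expression in excitatory neurons, drives a single fusion open reading frame. This consists of CoChR, a high-photocurrent channelrhodopsin from Chloromonas oogama, joined by a short flexible glycine/serine-rich linker to the first 150 residues of kainate receptor subunit KA2, followed by EGFP at the C terminus. The KA2 segment restricts the opsin to the neuronal cell body, reducing unwanted activation through neurites of neighbouring cells, while EGFP reports expression and localisation. A WPRE downstream of the coding sequence enhances transcript stability and expression, and an SV40 polyadenylation signal, annotated on the reverse strand, lies between the WPRE and the second ITR. According to the record, the construct is intended for optogenetic stimulation with single-cell spatial and single-millisecond temporal resolution.
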