Addgene plasmid #107711: pAAV-CaMKII-soCoChR-GFP
Purpose: A somatic channelrhodopsin, which enables single cell, single millisecond resolution optogenetics. CaMKII promoter
Depositing lab: Edward Boyden. Depositing organization: Massachusetts Institute of Technology. Publication: Temporally precise single-cell-resolution optogenetics. Shemesh OA, Tanese D, Zampini V, Linghu C, Piatkevich K, Ronzitti E, Papagiakoumou E, Boyden ES, Emiliani V. Nat Neurosci. 2017 Dec;20(12):1796-1806. doi: 10.1038/s41593-017-0018-8. Epub 2017 Nov 13. PubMed 29184208.
Backbone
  Vector backbone: pAAV
  Vector type: Mammalian Expression, AAV
Growth in bacteria
  Bacterial resistance: Ampicillin, 100 μg/mL
  Growth temperature: 37°C
  Growth strain: NEB Stable
  Copy number: High Copy
Gene/Insert
  Gene/Insert name: soCoChR-GFP (alt names: CoChR-ggsggtggsggt-KA2-(1-150); Chloromonas oogama channelrhodopsin, fused to KA2 targeting sequence)
  Species: Chloromonas oogama
  Insert size (bp): 2013
  Promoter: CaMKII
  Tag / fusion protein: KA2 (C terminal on insert); EGFP (C terminal on insert)
  Cloning method: Gibson Cloning
Terms and licenses: Academic/Nonprofit Terms; Industry Terms: Not Available to Industry
Depositor comments: GenBank IDs: soCoChR = MF795583, KA2(1-150) = MF795584
How to cite: pAAV-CaMKII-soCoChR-GFP was a gift from Edward Boyden (Addgene plasmid # 107711 ; http://n2t.net/addgene:107711 ; RRID:Addgene_107711)
